Addgene plasmid #186987: pDF0430 huDisCas7-11-S1006-GGGS-D1221-U6-pro-Gluc
Purpose: AAV transgene plasmid for Cas7-11-S1006-GGGS-D1221, with U6 promoter-driven expression of Gluc crRNA guide
Depositing lab: Omar Abudayyeh & Jonathan Gootenberg. Depositing organization: Massachusetts Institute of Technology. Publication: Structure and engineering of the type III-E CRISPR-Cas7-11 effector complex. Kato K, Zhou W, Okazaki S, Isayama Y, Nishizawa T, Gootenberg JS, Abudayyeh OO, Nishimasu H. Cell. 2022 May 25. pii: S0092-8674(22)00581-5. doi: 10.1016/j.cell.2022.05.003. PubMed 35643083.
Backbone
  Vector backbone: N/A
  Vector type: AAV
Growth in bacteria
  Bacterial resistance: Ampicillin, 100 μg/mL
  Growth temperature: 37°C
  Growth strain: NEB Stable
  Copy number: High Copy
Gene/Insert
  Gene/Insert name: cas7-11-s1006-gggs-d122, Gluc crRNA guide
  gRNA/shRNA sequence: crRNA: gTTGatgtcacggaacTGCAGCCAGCTTTCCGGGCATTGGCTTCCATttttttt
  Species: D. ishitomonii
  Mutation: s1006-gggs-d1221 deletion
  Cloning method: Gibson Cloning
Terms and licenses: Academic/Nonprofit Terms; Industry Terms: Not Available to Industry
Depositor comments: Please note: Plasmid contains an 18bp deletion in the backbone immediately downstream of the crRNA sequence compared to the depositor's provided sequence. This is not known to affect plasmid function
How to cite: pDF0430 huDisCas7-11-S1006-GGGS-D1221-U6-pro-Gluc was a gift from Omar Abudayyeh & Jonathan Gootenberg (Addgene plasmid # 186987 ; http://n2t.net/addgene:186987 ; RRID:Addgene_186987)
