[The description below was written by a language model from this plasmid's Addgene catalogue record and pLannotate feature annotations shown in this document.]
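Description:
pDF0430 huDisCas7-11-S1006-GGGS-D1221-U6-pro-Gluc is a 7.8 kb AAV transgene plasmid that carries a shortened, human codon-optimised ("hu") Cas7-11 effector together with its guide RNA in one vector genome. The record does not name a parental backbone. The annotated bacterial portion contains a high-copy ColE1/pUC-type origin, an f1 phage origin and the β-lactamase gene with its own promoter for ampicillin selection. Short lacZα and lacI matches next to the repeats appear to be backbone remnants. Two AAV2 inverted terminal repeats, one annotated only as a fragment, flank the payload and provide the cis signals needed to replicate and package the intervening DNA into AAV particles.

Between the ITRs, a partial CMV enhancer and the EF-1α core promoter lie upstream of a roughly 4.2 kb region with no feature annotation, which ends at a compact synthetic polyadenylation signal. By position, this region is presumably the Cas7-11 open reading frame, although the feature table does not label it. According to the catalogue entry, the protein is the type III-E RNA-targeting effector from D. ishitomonii, with the segment between S1006 and D1221 deleted and replaced by a GGGS linker. This truncation is consistent with fitting the gene within AAV packaging limits.

Immediately downstream, a human U6 RNA polymerase III promoter drives a crRNA. Its spacer shows up as a short antisense match to Gaussia luciferase, consistent with a guide that targets Gluc transcripts. The construct is therefore suited to reporter knockdown assays of the minimised Cas7-11 in mammalian cells. The depositor notes an 18 bp backbone deletion just after the crRNA, which is not known to affect function.
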