Features (pLannotate 1.2.2; 14 found; start..end, strand, type, name):
    182..770     -  rep_origin     ori: high-copy-number ColE1/pMB1/pBR322/pUC origin of replication
    941..1801    -  CDS            AmpR: β-lactamase; bla; confers resistance to ampicillin, carbenicillin, and related antibiotics
   1802..1906    -  promoter       AmpR promoter: bla
   1959..2387    -  rep_origin     f1 ori (sequence partly withheld): f1 bacteriophage origin of replication; arrow indicates direction of (+) strand synthesis
   2392..2461    -  CDS            lacZα (fragment): LacZα fragment of β-galactosidase; lacZ fragment
   2456..2588    -  repeat_region  AAV2 ITR (fragment): inverted terminal repeat of adeno-associated virus serotype 2 inverted
   2649..2767    +  enhancer       CMV enhancer (fragment): human cytomegalovirus immediate early enhancer
   2785..2803    +  CDS            small t antigen (fragment): SV40 (simian virus 40) small t antigen
   2829..3040    +  promoter       EF-1α core promoter: core promoter for human elongation factor EF-1α
   7224..7272    +  polyA_signal   poly(A) signal: synthetic polyadenylation signal
   7273..7513    +  promoter       U6 promoter: RNA polymerase III promoter for human U6 snRNA
   7538..7568    -  CDS            hGLuc (fragment): secreted Gaussia luciferase human codon-optimized
   7643..7776    +  repeat_region  AAV2 ITR: inverted terminal repeat of adeno-associated virus serotype 2 inverted
   7770..7826    -  CDS            lacI (fragment): lac repressor; lacI; The lac repressor binds to the lac operator to inhibit transcription in E. coli. This inhibition can be relieved by adding lactose or isopropyl-β-D-thiogalactopyranoside (IPTG).
>Addgene plasmid #186987 | pDF0430 huDisCas7-11-S1006-GGGS-D1221-U6-pro-Gluc | addgene full sequence | sequence record 369877 | Addgene NGS Result
CTTCCGCTTCCTCGCTCACTGACTCGCTGCGCTCGGTCGTTCGGCTGCGGCGAGCGGTATCAGCTCACTC
AAAGGCGGTAATACGGTTATCCACAGAATCAGGGGATAACGCAGGAAAGAACATGTGAGCAAAAGGCCAG
CAAAAGGCCAGGAACCGTAAAAAGGCCGCGTTGCTGGCGTTTTTCCATAGGCTCCGCCCCCCTGACGAGC
ATCACAAAAATCGACGCTCAAGTCAGAGGTGGCGAAACCCGACAGGACTATAAAGATACCAGGCGTTTCC
CCCTGGAAGCTCCCTCGTGCGCTCTCCTGTTCCGACCCTGCCGCTTACCGGATACCTGTCCGCCTTTCTC
CCTTCGGGAAGCGTGGCGCTTTCTCATAGCTCACGCTGTAGGTATCTCAGTTCGGTGTAGGTCGTTCGCT
CCAAGCTGGGCTGTGTGCACGAACCCCCCGTTCAGCCCGACCGCTGCGCCTTATCCGGTAACTATCGTCT
TGAGTCCAACCCGGTAAGACACGACTTATCGCCACTGGCAGCAGCCACTGGTAACAGGATTAGCAGAGCG
AGGTATGTAGGCGGTGCTACAGAGTTCTTGAAGTGGTGGCCTAACTACGGCTACACTAGAAGAACAGTAT
TTGGTATCTGCGCTCTGCTGAAGCCAGTTACCTTCGGAAAAAGAGTTGGTAGCTCTTGATCCGGCAAACA
AACCACCGCTGGTAGCGGTGGTTTTTTTGTTTGCAAGCAGCAGATTACGCGCAGAAAAAAAGGATCTCAA
GAAGATCCTTTGATCTTTTCTACGGGGTCTGACGCTCAGTGGAACGAAAACTCACGTTAAGGGATTTTGG
TCATGAGATTATCAAAAAGGATCTTCACCTAGATCCTTTTAAATTAAAAATGAAGTTTTAAATCAATCTA
AAGTATATATGAGTAAACTTGGTCTGACAGTTACCAATGCTTAATCAGTGAGGCACCTATCTCAGCGATC
TGTCTATTTCGTTCATCCATAGTTGCCTGACTCCCCGTCGTGTAGATAACTACGATACGGGAGGGCTTAC
CATCTGGCCCCAGTGCTGCAATGATACCGCGAGACCCACGCTCACCGGCTCCAGATTTATCAGCAATAAA
CCAGCCAGCCGGAAGGGCCGAGCGCAGAAGTGGTCCTGCAACTTTATCCGCCTCCATCCAGTCTATTAAT
TGTTGCCGGGAAGCTAGAGTAAGTAGTTCGCCAGTTAATAGTTTGCGCAACGTTGTTGCCATTGCTACAG
GCATCGTGGTGTCACGCTCGTCGTTTGGTATGGCTTCATTCAGCTCCGGTTCCCAACGATCAAGGCGAGT
TACATGATCCCCCATGTTGTGCAAAAAAGCGGTTAGCTCCTTCGGTCCTCCGATCGTTGTCAGAAGTAAG
TTGGCCGCAGTGTTATCACTCATGGTTATGGCAGCACTGCATAATTCTCTTACTGTCATGCCATCCGTAA
GATGCTTTTCTGTGACTGGTGAGTACTCAACCAAGTCATTCTGAGAATAGTGTATGCGGCGACCGAGTTG
CTCTTGCCCGGCGTCAATACGGGATAATACCGCGCCACATAGCAGAACTTTAAAAGTGCTCATCATTGGA
AAACGTTCTTCGGGGCGAAAACTCTCAAGGATCTTACCGCTGTTGAGATCCAGTTCGATGTAACCCACTC
GTGCACCCAACTGATCTTCAGCATCTTTTACTTTCACCAGCGTTTCTGGGTGAGCAAAAACAGGAAGGCA
AAATGCCGCAAAAAAGGGAATAAGGGCGACACGGAAATGTTGAATACTCATACTCTTCCTTTTTCAATAT
TATTGAAGCATTTATCAGGGTTATTGTCTCATGAGCGGATACATATTTGAATGTATTTAGAAAAATAAAC
AAATAGGGGTTCCGCGCACATTTCCCCGAAAAGTGCCACCTAAATTGTAAGCGTTAATATTTTGTTAAAA
TTCGCGTTAAATTTTTGTTAAATCAGCTCATTTTTTAACCAATAGGCCGAAATCGGCAAAATCCCTTATA
AATCAAAAGAATAGACCGAGATAGGGT
[37 nt withheld, positions 2058-2094]
AAAGAACGTGGACTCCAACGTCAAAGG
[49 nt withheld, positions 2122-2170]
T
[91 nt withheld, positions 2172-2262]
G
[124 nt withheld, positions 2264-2387]
CCCATTCGCCATTCAGGCTGCGCAACTGTTGGGAAGGGCGATCGGTGCGGGCCTCTTCGCTATTACGCCA
GCTGCGCGCTCGCTCGCTCACTGAGGCCGCCCGGGCAAAGCCCGGGCGTCGGGCGACCTTTGGTCGCCCG
GCCTCAGTGAGCGAGCGAGCGCGCAGAGAGGGAGTGGCCAACTCCATCACTAGGGGTTCCTTGTAGTTAA
TGATTAACCCGCCATGCTACTTATCTACGTAGCCATGCTCTAGGAAGAGTACCATTGACGTCAATAATGA
CGTATGTTCCCATAGTAACGCCAATAGGGACTTTCCATTGACGTCAATGGGTGGAGTATTTACGGTAAAC
TGCCCACTTGGCAGTACATCAAGTGTATCAGTGGTTTGTCTGGTCAACTAGGTCTTGAAAGGAGTGGGAA
TTGGCTCCGGTGCCCGTCAGTGGGCAGAGCGCACATCGCCCACAGTCCCCGAGAAGTTGGGGGGAGGGGT
CGGCAATTGATCCGGTGCCTAGAGAAGGTGGCGCGGGGTAAACTGGGAAAGTGATGTCGTGTACTGGCTC
CGCCTTTTTCCCGAGGGTGGGGGAGAACCGTATATAAGTGCAGTAGTCGCCGTGAACGTTCTTTTTCGCA
ACGGGTTTGCCGCCAGAACACAGGGCCACCATGACGACTACTATGAAGATTTCAATTGAATTCCTCGAGC
CGTTTCGGATGACCAAATGGCAGGAAAGCACTAGGCGAAACAAGAACAACAAGGAATTTGTTCGCGGCCA
AGCTTTTGCAAGATGGCATAGAAATAAGAAGGATAACACAAAAGGGCGGCCTTACATAACTGGGACATTG
CTGCGGTCCGCAGTAATTAGAAGCGCGGAAAACCTGCTGACATTGAGTGATGGGAAAATTAGCGAAAAGA
CATGTTGTCCTGGGAAATTTGATACGGAAGATAAAGACAGGTTGCTGCAATTGAGGCAGCGGTCCACCCT
TCGTTGGACCGATAAGAACCCCTGTCCAGATAACGCTGAAACTTACTGCCCGTTTTGCGAACTTCTCGGG
AGATCCGGTAACGATGGAAAGAAGGCTGAGAAGAAGGATTGGCGCTTTCGTATTCATTTTGGCAATCTTT
CCCTTCCAGGGAAGCCCGATTTCGACGGGCCAAAAGCTATAGGCAGCCAACGGGTACTTAACAGGGTCGA
TTTCAAATCCGGTAAGGCCCATGACTTCTTTAAGGCTTACGAAGTCGACCATACTAGGTTTCCCCGCTTC
GAAGGGGAGATTACCATAGATAATAAAGTCAGCGCTGAAGCCAGGAAACTGCTCTGTGATTCTCTCAAGT
TTACGGATCGGCTGTGTGGAGCTCTGTGCGTAATCAGGTTCGATGAATATACACCAGCAGCCGATAGTGG
GAAACAAACCGAAAATGTCCAAGCAGAACCGAATGCTAATCTCGCTGAAAAGACCGCAGAGCAAATTATT
AGCATTCTGGACGATAATAAGAAAACCGAATATACCCGCCTGCTTGCTGATGCTATTCGTTCACTCCGCC
GCTCTAGTAAACTTGTCGCTGGCTTGCCAAAGGATCATGACGGGAAGGATGACCATTACCTCTGGGATAT
CGGCAAGAAGAAGAAAGACGAAAACTCTGTCACTATTAGGCAAATCCTTACGACCTCAGCAGACACCAAG
GAACTCAAGAATGCCGGAAAATGGAGAGAATTCTGCGAGAAGCTGGGTGAAGCGCTGTACCTCAAGAGTA
AAGACATGAGTGGCGGCCTGAAAATTACTCGGAGAATACTGGGCGATGCTGAATTCCATGGAAAGCCCGA
TCGGCTTGAAAAGAGCCGGTCTGTGTCAATCGGATCTGTGTTGAAAGAAACTGTGGTATGCGGCGAACTG
GTCGCTAAAACGCCCTTCTTCTTCGGAGCGATAGACGAAGATGCAAAACAAACCGACCTGCAAGTACTCC
TCACTCCCGATAACAAGTATAGACTGCCAAGAAGCGCCGTGCGAGGTATACTCCGTCGAGATCTTCAAAC
CTATTTTGATAGCCCATGCAATGCTGAGTTGGGTGGACGGCCATGCATGTGTAAGACGTGTAGGATTATG
AGAGGGATCACGGTGATGGATGCGCGCAGTGAGTACAATGCCCCGCCAGAAATAAGGCATCGTACCCGCA
TTAATCCCTTCACAGGCACGGTTGCGGAAGGTGCCCTGTTTAATATGGAAGTAGCCCCCGAGGGGATTGT
CTTTCCATTTCAACTCCGGTACCGGGGCTCTGAAGATGGGCTGCCCGATGCACTGAAAACGGTGTTGAAA
TGGTGGGCTGAGGGGCAGGCATTCATGAGTGGCGCTGCCTCAACCGGGAAGGGCCGATTCCGGATGGAAA
ATGCTAAATATGAAACGCTGGATCTGAGCGACGAGAATCAAAGGAATGACTATCTTAAGAATTGGGGATG
GCGTGACGAGAAGGGGCTCGAGGAACTGAAGAAACGACTGAACTCAGGTCTGCCAGAGCCCGGTAATTAT
AGGGATCCAAAATGGCACGAGATTAACGTTTCCATTGAGATGGCAAGCCCTTTTATTAATGGCGACCCAA
TCCGCGCAGCCGTGGACAAACGTGGTACAGATGTGGTTACCTTCGTTAAGTATAAAGCTGAAGGGGAAGA
GGCGAAACCCGTATGTGCATACAAGGCCGAATCTTTTAGAGGGGTGATCAGAAGTGCCGTGGCACGCATT
CATATGGAAGATGGCGTCCCTTTGACTGAGTTGACTCACAGTGACTGTGAATGTCTCCTGTGCCAAATCT
TTGGAAGTGAGTATGAAGCCGGCAAAATAAGGTTTGAAGATCTCGTATTCGAAAGTGACCCGGAACCTGT
GACCTTCGATCATGTGGCCATCGATAGATTCACTGGCGGTGCAGCTGATAAGAAGAAATTCGATGATTCC
CCTCTGCCCGGTAGCCCTGCAAGACCGCTCATGTTGAAAGGCTCCTTCTGGATCCGCAGGGACGTTCTCG
AGGACGAAGAGTACTGTAAGGCACTCGGTAAGGCTCTTGCAGATGTGAATAATGGCCTTTATCCCCTCGG
TGGAAAGAGCGCCATCGGCTACGGACAGGTCAAGAGTCTGGGTATAAAGGGAGATGATAAGAGGATTTCT
CGCCTCATGAATCCTGCCTTTGATGAGACAGATGTAGCCGTTCCAGAAAAGCCCAAAACTGATGCCGAGG
TTCGCATCGAGGCAGAGAAAGTATATTACCCACACTATTTCGTCGAACCCCATAAGAAGGTGGAACGCGA
GGAGAAACCCTGTGGTCATCAAAAGTTCCACGAGGGGCGACTGACAGGTAAAATTCGGTGTAAGCTCATT
ACCAAGACACCCCTCATCGTCCCAGATACTAGTAATGACGATTTCTTCAGACCTGCGGATAAAGAAGCTC
GGAAGGAAAAGGACGAATATCATAAATCATATGCTTTCTTCAGACTTCATAAACAAATCATGATTCCCGG
GAGCGAATTGAGAGGAATGGTGAGTAGTGTCTACGAAACTGTGACAAATTCTTGCTTCAGGATATTTGAT
GAGACTAAACGGTTGTCATGGCGGATGGATGCTGATCACCAGAATGTGCTGCAAGACTTTCTCCCAGGTC
GAGTGACCGCCGATGGGAAACATATACAAAAGTTTTCCGGGGGTGGGTCAGATCTGAAGGAGAACGAGGA
ATACGAGATCCCCGAGAAAGCAAGAATCAAATACAAAGAACTGCTCAGGGTCTATAACAACAATCCTCAA
GCAGTGCCGGAGAGCGTATTTCAGTCTAGAGTTGCCCGGGAAAACGTGGAAAAGCTGAAGTCCGGAGATC
TTGTGTATTTCAAACATAATGAAAAGTACGTAGAGGACATCGTCCCAGTGCGGATTTCCCGAACTGTAGA
CGATAGGATGATCGGCAAACGTATGAGCGCCGATCTGCGGCCGTGCCATGGAGATTGGGTGGAAGATGGT
GATCTCAGTGCCTTGAATGCATATCCCGAGAAAAGACTCCTCTTGCGCCACCCCAAAGGACTCTGCCCTG
CTTGCCGGCTCTTTGGAACCGGATCTTACAAGGGCAGAGTCAGGTTTGGATTCGCGTCACTCGAAAACGA
TCCGGAGTGGCTGATCCCAGGCAAGAATCCCGGCGATCCGTTTCACGGCGGGCCGGTGATGCTCTCATTG
TTGGAACGGCCTCGCCCGACTTGGAGTATACCGGGATCCGACAATAAGTTTAAAGTGCCTGGCAGAAAGT
TTTACGTCCACCACCACGCCTGGAAAACCATTAAGGACGGGAACCATCCCACAACAGGCAAAGCTATTGA
ACAAAGCCCTAATAACCGCACTGTAGAAGCTCTCGCCGGCGGGAATTCCTTTAGCTTCGAAATTGCCTTT
GAGAACCTGAAAGAATGGGAGCTGGGTTTGCTCATCCACAGCCTGCAACTCGAAAAGGGTCTGGCGCATA
AACTTGGAATGGCAAAGTCTATGGGATTTGGTTCAGTTGAAATTGACGTCGAATCAGTGCGCCTGAGAAA
AGATTGGAAGCAATGGCGGAATGGCAATTCCGAAATTCCCAACTGGTTGGGAAAAGGATTTGCTAAACTG
AAGGAATGGTTCCGGGACGAGCTCGATTTTATAGAAAATCTTAAGAAACTTCTTTGGTTTCCTGAGGGCG
ACCAAGCACCCCGGGTTTGCTACCCCATGCTGCGAAAGAAGGACGATCCTAATGGGAATAGCGGTTACGA
AGAACTCAAAGACGGGGAATTCAAGAAAGAAGATCGGCAGAAGAAGCTGACCACGCCGTGGACACCGTGG
GCATAAAATAAAATATCTTTATTTTCATTACATCTGTGTGTTGGTTTTTTGTGTGGAGGGCCTATTTCCC
ATGATTCCTTCATATTTGCATATACGATACAAGGCTGTTAGAGAGATAATTAGAATTAATTTGACTGTAA
ACACAAAGATATTAGTACAAAATACGTGACGTAGAAAGTAATAATTTCTTGGGTAGTTTGCAGTTTTAAA
ATTATGTTTTAAAATGGACTATCATATGCTTACCGTAACTTGAAAGTATTTCGATTTCTTGGCTTTATAT
ATCTTGTGGAAAGGACGAAACACCGTTGATGTCACGGAACTGCAGCCAGCTTTCCGGGCATTGGCTTCCA
TTTTTTTTGGGCCCGGGATCTTCCTAGAGCATGGCTACGTAGATAAGTAGCATGGCGGGTTAATCATTAA
CTACAAGGAACCCCTAGTGATGGAGTTGGCCACTCCCTCTCTGCGCGCTCGCTCGCTCACTGAGGCCGGG
CGACCAAAGGTCGCCCGACGCCCGGGCTTTGCCCGGGCGGCCTCAGTGAGCGAGCGAGCGCGCAGCTGCA
TTAATGAATCGGCCAACGCGCGGGGAGAGGCGGTTTGCGTATTGGGCGCT
